>Addgene plasmid #79564 | CRY2-INPP5E(D556A) | addgene partial sequence | sequence record 152215 | CMV-F 5'-CGCAAATGGGCGGTAGGCGTG-3'
GCAGAGCTGGTTTAGTGAACCGTCAGATCCGGCGGGAGCAGGAGGAGCAGCTCGAGCTATGAAGATGGAC
AAAAAGACTATAGTTTGGTTTAGAAGAGACCTAAGGATTGAGGATAATCCTGCATTAGCAGCAGCTGCTC
ACGAAGGATCTGTTTTTCCTGTCTTCATTTGGTGTCCTGAAGAAGAAGGACAGTTTTATCCTGGAAGAGC
TTCAAGATGGTGGATGAAACAATCACTTGCTCACTTATCTCAATCCTTGAAGGCTCTTGGATCTGACCTC
ACTTTAATCAAAACCCACAACACGATTTCAGCGATCTTGGATTGTATCCGCGTTACCGGTGCTACAAAAG
TCGTCTTTAACCACCTCTATGATCCTGTTTCGTTAGTTCGGGACCATACCGTAAAGGAGAAGCTGGTGGA
ACGTGGGATCTCTGTGCAAAGCTACAATGGAGATCTATTGTATGAACCGTGGGAGATATACTGCGAAAAG
GGCAAACCTTTTACGAGTTTCAATTCTTACTGGAAGAAATGCTTAGATATGTCGATTGAATCCGTTATGC
TTCCTCCTCCTTGGCGGTTGATGCCAATAACTGCAGCGGCTGAAGCGATTTGGGCGTGTTCGATTGAAGA
ACTAGGGCTGGAGAATGAGGCCGAGAAACCGAGCAATGCGTTGTTAACTAGAGCTTGGTCTCCAGGATGG
AGCAATGCTGATAAGTTACTAAATGAGTTCATCGAGAAGCAGTTGATAGATTATGCAAAGAACAGCAAGA
AAGTTGTTGGGAATTCTACTTCACTACTTTCTCCGTATCTCCATTTCGGGGAAATAAGCGTCAGACACGT
TTTCCAGTGTGCCCGGATGAAACAAATTATATGGGCAAGAGATAAGAACAGTGAAGGAGAAGAAAGTGCA
GATCTTTTTCTTAGGGGAATCGGTTTAAGAGAGTATTCTCGGTATATATGTTTCAACTTCCCGTTTACTC
ACGAGCAATCGTTGTTGAGTCATCTTCGGTTTTTCCCTTGGGATG
