>Addgene plasmid #79564 | CRY2-INPP5E(D556A) | addgene partial sequence | sequence record 152216 | SV40pA-R 5'-GAAATTTGTGATGCTATTGC-3'
TGCAATAAACAGTTAACAACAACAATTGCATTCATTTTATGTTTCAGGTTCAGGGGGAGGTGTGGGAGGT
TTTTTAAAGCAAGTAAAACCTCTACAAATGTGGTATGGCTGATTATGATCAGTTATCTAGATCCGGTGGA
TCCCGGGCCCGCGGTACCTCAAGAAACGGAGGCGATGGTGCTGGAGTTCTGACTCTGTAGTGCTTGCTGC
CTCTGAATCTCCTTCGAAATCCGTCTTTTAATTCCTAGTAAGTACAGTTCTCTATCAAATTTGCCAGCTG
CCAACGGAATGTTGTCTCGCCCCGGCCTCACTTTCACCCGGAAGAGGCCATACACAGGGCGGTGGTCGGA
CGTCTTGATCCCGGGGCAGGAAGAGTAGCTCACAGGACAGATGTCACCCTTGTGGCGGCTTCTGTACAAG
ACGCGGGCCGTGTATGAGGGCGTCCTCTGCTTGGAGGTGCTGTCGTACGTGTCCTTCCCGATGTCAAACT
TGTATGATGGGAGGAAGTGGATGTCCGGCTCCTGGAAGCCCTTGAAGATGGACCCTTTCCGCATCTCCCG
GATGAGCTGGTCGTGCTGCAGCAGCGCCGGCACGTCCACCACCAGGCCCTGGCACAGGAGGGCGTCCACG
ACTGTGCGCCCGCCACTCAGGCGGAAGTTGAAGTCTCCAAACCAGAACACCTCATCGAAGCGGGTGGTGA
CGTCCGCTGCGCTGGAGCGATAGGGGTTGGTGTCGGGCACATTTCTGGGCAGGACCAGGGCTTGTACAGT
CCTGGTGTAGTCCAGCAGCCGCTCCGCCACCTTCCCGTCACCTGAGGTGAAGTGGGACGTGATGAAGAGG
AAGGAAGTGCCAAAAAAGGTGAAGCTGATGCCCAAGGCCCCCTTGGTCTTGATCTGAGACACGATGCGTG
TGGTCACCGTGGAGCACTCCACCTCTGAGCAGAACCAGATGAGGTCCCTGCGGATGAAGAGCGACATGTA
GAGCACGCCGTGGGCCGCCGAGGACAGCAGCACATAGTGCGGG
