[The description below was written by a language model from this plasmid's Addgene catalogue record.]
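Description:
CRY2-INPP5E(D556A) is a mammalian expression plasmid built on the mCherry-CRY2PHR backbone. It is propagated in E. coli as a high-copy plasmid under kanamycin selection. The record gives no feature table, so the origin of replication and any mammalian selection marker are not stated. A 3′ sequencing primer that anneals in an SV40 polyadenylation region suggests that this signal terminates the transcript. Expression is driven by the CMV promoter, which gives strong constitutive transcription in most transfected mammalian cell lines.

The encoded protein joins an N-terminal CRY2PHR module, the photolyase homology region of Arabidopsis thaliana cryptochrome 2, to a C-terminal fragment of human INPP5E (residues 214–644), an inositol polyphosphate 5-phosphatase. The fragment was inserted between PvuI and KpnI sites, both of which were retained. It carries two substitutions. C641A disables the C-terminal CAAX box, so the protein should not be constitutively anchored to membranes through lipid modification. D556A abolishes phosphatase activity. According to the depositor, the mCherry originally present at the N-terminus of the backbone was excised by restriction digestion, nuclease blunting and religation, so this version is not fluorescent.

CRY2PHR is generally known to bind its partner CIB1/CIBN under blue light, which allows a soluble CRY2 fusion to be recruited on demand to a membrane-targeted CIBN bait. The associated work concerns optogenetic control of phosphoinositide metabolism. In that context, this catalytically dead construct most plausibly serves as a negative control for light-induced recruitment of the active 5-phosphatase, separating effects of recruitment itself from those of lipid dephosphorylation. The lack of a fluorescent tag also leaves imaging channels free for other reporters.
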