Addgene plasmid #79564: CRY2-INPP5E(D556A)
Purpose: expression of CRY2PHR fused to catalytically dead INPP5E
Depositing lab: Pietro De Camilli & Olof Idevall-Hagren. Depositing organization: Yale University. Publication: Optogenetic control of phosphoinositide metabolism. Idevall-Hagren O, Dickson EJ, Hille B, Toomre DK, De Camilli P. Proc Natl Acad Sci U S A. 2012 Aug 28;109(35):E2316-23. doi: 10.1073/pnas.1211305109. Epub 2012 Jul 30. PubMed 22847441.
Backbone
  Vector backbone: mCherry-CRY2PHR
  Backbone manufacturer: C. Tucker, University of Colorado Denver
  Vector type: Mammalian Expression
Growth in bacteria
  Bacterial resistance: Kanamycin, 50 μg/mL
  Growth temperature: 37°C
  Growth strain: DH5alpha
  Copy number: High Copy
Gene/Insert
  Gene/Insert name: INPP5E
  Species: H. sapiens (human)
  Mutation: C-terminal region, aa 214_644, C641A mutation to delete the C-terminal CAAX box and phosphatase dead D556A mutation
  Entrez Gene: INPP5E (a.k.a. CORS1, CPD4, JBTS1, MORMS, PPI5PIV, pharbin)
  Promoter: CMV
  Tag / fusion protein: CRY2 (photolyase homology region domain of Arabidopsis thaliana cryptochrome 2) (N terminal on backbone)
  Cloning method: Restriction Enzyme; 5′ cloning site PvuI (not destroyed); 3′ cloning site KpnI (not destroyed)
  Sequencing primers: 5′ CMV-F; 3′ SV40pA-R
Terms and licenses: Academic/Nonprofit Terms; Industry Terms: Not Available to Industry
Depositor comments: This construct, lacking the N-terminal fluorescent protein, was generated by Nhe1/Not1 digestion to remove mCherry followed by Mungbean nuclease treatment and blunt end ligation.
How to cite: CRY2-INPP5E(D556A) was a gift from Pietro De Camilli & Olof Idevall-Hagren (Addgene plasmid # 79564 ; http://n2t.net/addgene:79564 ; RRID:Addgene_79564)
